Addgene plasmid #176743: pZac2.1 gfaABC1D-Cx43-BioID2-BioID2-HA
Purpose: Expresses Connexin-43 fused with BioID2 at the C-terminus in astrocytes
Depositing lab: Baljit Khakh. Depositing organization: University of California, Los Angeles (UCLA). Publication: Astrocyte-neuron subproteomes and obsessive-compulsive disorder mechanisms. Soto JS, Jami-Alahmadi Y, Chacon J, Moye SL, Diaz-Castro B, Wohlschlegel JA, Khakh BS. Nature. 2023 Apr;616(7958):764-773. doi: 10.1038/s41586-023-05927-7. Epub 2023 Apr 12. PubMed 37046092.
Backbone
  Vector backbone: PZac2.1
  Backbone manufacturer: Khakh lab
  Backbone size w/o insert (bp): 5100
  Total vector size (bp): 7787
  Vector type: Bacterial Expression, AAV
Growth in bacteria
  Bacterial resistance: Ampicillin, 100 μg/mL
  Growth temperature: 37°C
  Growth strain: NEB Stable
  Copy number: Unknown
Gene/Insert
  Gene/Insert name: Cx43-BioID2-BioID2-HA (alt name: Cx43-BioID2-HA)
  Species: M. musculus (mouse); Aquifex aeolicus
  Insert size (bp): 2687
  Promoter: gfaABC1D
  Tag / fusion protein: HA (C terminal on insert)
  Cloning method: Ligation Independent Cloning
  Sequencing primers: 5′ taatacgactcactatagg; 3′ gtggtttgtccaaactcatc
Resource information
  A portion of this plasmid was derived from a plasmid made by: David Spray, Kyle Roux, and Scott Soderling labs
Terms and licenses: Academic/Nonprofit Terms; Industry Terms: Not Available to Industry
How to cite: pZac2.1 gfaABC1D-Cx43-BioID2-BioID2-HA was a gift from Baljit Khakh (Addgene plasmid # 176743 ; http://n2t.net/addgene:176743 ; RRID:Addgene_176743)
