[The description below was written by a language model from this plasmid's Addgene catalogue record and pLannotate feature annotations shown in this document.]
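Description:
pZac2.1 gfaABC1D-Cx43-BioID2-BioID2-HA is a 7,787 bp AAV transfer plasmid built on the pZac2.1 backbone and designed to express a connexin-43 proximity-labelling fusion in astrocytes. It is propagated in E. coli through a high-copy ColE1/pUC-type origin with ampicillin selection (AmpR under its own promoter). It also carries an f1 origin and remnants of a lac cloning region (lacI and lacZα fragments, lac promoter and operator) that lie outside the viral cassette. Two AAV2 inverted terminal repeats, both annotated as fragments, flank the expression unit and supply the cis elements needed for replication and packaging into recombinant AAV when helper functions are provided in trans.

Between the ITRs, the catalogue lists the gfaABC1D promoter, a compact GFAP-derived promoter that restricts expression to astrocytes. It is not called in the feature table but presumably occupies the unannotated stretch upstream of the chimeric β-globin/immunoglobulin intron. A T7 promoter follows, matching the 5′ sequencing primer site, and then the Gja1 (connexin-43) coding sequence. The annotation's best match is the rat protein, although the record gives mouse as the species. The roughly 1.5 kb between Gja1 and the WPRE is unannotated. According to the construct name it holds two tandem copies of BioID2, the promiscuous biotin ligase derived from Aquifex aeolicus, followed by a C-terminal HA epitope tag. A WPRE and an SV40 polyadenylation signal enhance and terminate the transcript.

Fusing BioID2 to this gap-junction protein allows proteins near connexin-43 to be biotinylated, so that the astrocyte subcompartment proteome can be captured and identified. This fits the associated study of astrocyte and neuron subproteomes.
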