Features (pLannotate 1.2.2; 17 found; start..end, strand, type, name):
      2..94      +  CDS            lacI (fragment): lac repressor; lacI; The lac repressor binds to the lac operator to inhibit transcription in E. coli. This inhibition can be relieved by adding lactose or isopropyl-β-D-thiogalactopyranoside (IPTG).
    107..128     +  protein_bind   CAP binding site: CAP binding activates transcription in the presence of cAMP. E. coli catabolite activator protein
    143..173     +  promoter       lac promoter: promoter for the E. coli lac operon
    181..197     +  protein_bind   lac operator: The lac repressor binds to the lac operator to inhibit transcription in E. coli. This inhibition can be relieved by adding lactose or isopropyl-β-D-thiogalactopyranoside (IPTG). lac repressor encoded by lacI
    258..388     -  repeat_region  AAV2 ITR (fragment): inverted terminal repeat of adeno-associated virus serotype 2 inverted
   1239..1371    +  intron         chimeric intron: chimera between introns from human β-globin and immunoglobulin heavy chain genes
   1416..1434    +  promoter       T7 promoter: promoter for bacteriophage T7 RNA polymerase
   1451..2596    +  CDS            Gja1: CXA1_RAT - Also known as Cxn-43. Experimental evidence at protein level: Swiss-Prot protein existence level 1. Gap junction protein that acts as a regulator of bladder capacity. A gap junction consists of a cluster of closely packed pairs of transmembrane channels, the connexons, through which materials of low MW diffuse from one cell to a neighboring cell. Negative regulator of bladder functional capacity: acts by enhancing intercellular electrical and chemical transmission, thus sensitizing bladder muscles to cholinergic neural stimuli and causing them to contract (By similarity). May play a
   4160..4748    +  misc_feature   WPRE: woodchuck hepatitis virus posttranscriptional regulatory element
   4812..4933    -  polyA_signal   SV40 poly(A) signal: SV40 polyadenylation signal
   4956..5024    -  CDS            large T antigen (fragment): large T antigen from SV40 (simian virus 40)
   5095..5225    +  repeat_region  AAV2 ITR (fragment): inverted terminal repeat of adeno-associated virus serotype 2 inverted
   5239..5396    +  CDS            lacZα (fragment): LacZα fragment of β-galactosidase; lacZ fragment
   5401..5829    +  rep_origin     f1 ori (sequence partly withheld): f1 bacteriophage origin of replication; arrow indicates direction of (+) strand synthesis
   5882..5986    +  promoter       AmpR promoter: bla
   5987..6847    +  CDS            AmpR: β-lactamase; bla; confers resistance to ampicillin, carbenicillin, and related antibiotics
   7018..7606    +  rep_origin     ori: high-copy-number ColE1/pMB1/pBR322/pUC origin of replication
>Addgene plasmid #176743 | pZac2.1 gfaABC1D-Cx43-BioID2-BioID2-HA | addgene full sequence | sequence record 348693 | Addgene NGS Result
AGCGCCCAATACGCAAACCGCCTCTCCCCGCGCGTTGGCCGATTCATTAATGCAGCTGGCACGACAGGTT
TCCCGACTGGAAAGCGGGCAGTGAGCGCAACGCAATTAATGTGAGTTAGCTCACTCATTAGGCACCCCAG
GCTTTACACTTTATGCTTCCGGCTCGTATGTTGTGTGGAATTGTGAGCGGATAACAATTTCACACAGGAA
ACAGCTATGACCATGATTACGCCAGATTTAATTAAGGCCTTAATTAGGCTGCGCGCTCGCTCGCTCACTG
AGGCCGCCCGGGCAAAGCCCGGGCGTCGGGCGACCTTTGGTCGCCCGGCCTCAGTGAGCGAGCGAGCGCG
CAGAGAGGGAGTGGCCAACTCCATCACTAGGGGTTCCTTGTAGTTAATGATTAACCCGCCATGCTACTTA
TCTACGTAGCCATGCTCTAGGAAGATCTAACATATCCTGGTGTGGAGTAGGGGACGCTGCTCTGACAGAG
GCTCGGGGGCCTGAGCTGGCTCTGTGAGCTGGGGAGGAGGCAGACAGCCAGGCCTTGTCTGCAAGCAGAC
CTGGCAGCATTGGGCTGGCCGCCCCCCAGGGCCTCCTCTTCATGCCCAGTGAATGACTCACCTTGGCACA
GACACAATGTTCGGGGTGGGCACAGTGCCTGCTTCCCGCCGCACCCCAGCCCCCCTCAAATGCCTTCCGA
GAAGCCCATTGAGCAGGGGGCTTGCATTGCACCCCAGCCTGACAGCCTGGCATCTTGGGATAAAAGCAGC
ACAGCCCCCTAGGGGCTGCCCTTGCTGTGTGGCGCCACCGGCGGTGGAGAACAAGGCTCTATTCAGCCTG
TGCCCAGGAAAGGGGATCAGGGGATGCCCAGGCATGGACAGTGGGTGGCAGGGGGGGAGAGGAGGGCTGT
CTGCTTCCCAGAAGTCCAAGGACACAAATGGGTGAGGGGAGAGCTCTCCCCATAGCTGGGCTGCGGCCCA
ACCCCACCCCCTCAGGCTATGCCAGGGGGTGTTGCCAGGGGCACCCGGGCATCGCCAGTCTAGCCCACTC
CTTCATAAAGCCCTCGCATCCCAGGAGCGAGCAGAGCCAGAGCAGGTTGGAGAGGAGACGCATCACCTCC
GCTGCTCGCAAGCTTTATTGCGGTAGTTTATCACAGTTAAATTGCTAACGCAGTCAGTGCTTCTGACACA
ACAGTCTCGAACTTAAGCTGCAGAAGTTGGTCGTGAGGCACTGGGCAGGTAAGTATCAAGGTTACAAGAC
AGGTTTAAGGAGACCAATAGAAACTGGGCTTGTCGAGACAGAGAAGACTCTTGCGTTTCTGATAGGCACC
TATTGGTCTTACTGACATCCACTTTGCCTTTCTCTCCACAGGTGTCCACTCCCAGTTCAATTACAGCTCT
TAAGGCTAGAGTACTTAATACGACTCACTATAGGCTAGCCTCGAGCCACCATGGGTGACTGGAGTGCCTT
GGGGAAGCTTCTGGACAAGGTCCAAGCCTACTCCACCGCTGGAGGGAAGGTGTGGCTGTCAGTGCTCTTC
ATATTCAGAATCCTGCTCCTGGGGACAGCTGTTGAGTCAGCTTGGGGTGATGAACAGTCTGCCTTTCGCT
GTAACACTCAACAACCTGGCTGCGAAAACGTCTGCTATGACAAGTCCTTCCCCATCTCTCACGTGCGCTT
CTGGGTCCTTCAGATCATATTCGTGTCTGTGCCCACCCTCCTGTACTTGGCCCATGTGTTCTATGTGATG
AGGAAGGAAGAGAAGCTAAACAAGAAAGAAGAGGAGCTCAAAGTGGCCCAGACTGACGGGGTCAACGTGG
AGATGCACCTGAAGCAGATTGAAATCAAGAAGTTCAAGTACGGGATTGAAGAGCACGGCAAGGTGAAAAT
GAGGGGCGGCTTGCTGAGAACCTACATCATCAGCATCCTCTTCAAGTCTGTCTTCGAGGTGGCCTTCCTG
CTCATCCAGTGGTACATCTATGGGTTCAGCTTGAGCGCGGTCTACACCTGCAAGAGAGATCCCTGCCCCC
ACCAGGTAGACTGCTTCCTCTCACGTCCCACGGAGAAAACCATCTTCATCATCTTCATGCTGGTGGTGTC
CTTGGTGTCTCTCGCTTTGAACATCATTGAGCTCTTCTACGTCTTCTTCAAAGGCGTTAAGGATCGCGTG
AAGGGAAGAAGCGATCCTTACCACGCCACCACTGGCCCACTGAGCCCATCAAAAGACTGCGGATCTCCAA
AATACGCCTACTTCAATGGCTGCTCCTCACCAACGGCTCCACTCTCGCCTATGTCTCCTCCTGGGTACAA
GCTGGTTACTGGTGACAGAAACAATTCCTCGTGCCGCAATTACAACAAGCAAGCTAGCGAGCAAAACTGG
GCGAACTACAGCGCAGAGCAAAATCGCATGGGGCAGGCCGGAAGCACCATCTCCAACTCGCACGCCCAGC
CGTTCGATTTCCCCGACGACAACCAGAATGCCAAAAAAGTTGCTGCTGGACATGAACTCCAGCCATTAGC
CATCGTGGACCAACGACCTTCCAGCAGAGCCAGCAGCCGCGCCAGCAGCAGGCCTCGGCCTGATGACCTG
GAGATTCTCGAGCTCGGATCCACCACCATGTTCAAAAATCTTATTTGGCTGAAGGAAGTTGATAGCACCC
AGGAGCGGCTTAAGGAATGGAATGTCTCCTATGGCACTGCACTCGTCGCCGATAGACAGACCAAAGGTAG
AGGCGGTCTCGGACGGAAGTGGTTGAGTCAGGAGGGCGGTCTTTACTTCTCTTTCTTGTTGAATCCAAAA
GAGTTTGAAAATTTGTTGCAACTTCCACTGGTCTTGGGACTCTCCGTGAGCGAGGCACTCGAAGAGATTA
CAGAGATACCATTTAGTCTGAAGTGGCCCAACGACGTTTATTTTCAGGAGAAAAAGGTTTCAGGGGTCCT
TTGTGAGCTCAGTAAGGACAAGCTGATAGTGGGAATCGGTATAAACGTGAATCAAAGAGAGATCCCTGAA
GAGATCAAGGATCGGGCCACAACACTTTATGAAATCACTGGAAAGGATTGGGACAGAAAGGAGGTCTTGC
TGAAGGTTCTCAAGCGAATTTCCGAAAATCTCAAGAAATTTAAGGAAAAATCCTTTAAAGAGTTCAAAGG
AAAAATTGAGTCAAAGATGTTGTACCTTGGAGAGGAGGTTAAACTCTTGGGAGAAGGCAAGATTACCGGG
AAACTTGTGGGCCTGAGTGAAAAGGGCGGTGCTTTGATACTTACAGAGGAAGGCATAAAGGAGATACTGT
CCGGCGAATTTAGCTTGCGACGGTCAAGCTTAGGTGGAGGAGGTTCTGGAGGCGGTGGAAGTGGTGGCGG
AGGTAGCGGTGGAGGAGGTTCTATGGTGTCTAAGGAATTCATGTTCAAAAATCTTATTTGGCTGAAGGAA
GTTGATAGCACCCAGGAGCGGCTTAAGGAATGGAATGTCTCCTATGGCACTGCACTCGTCGCCGATAGAC
AGACCAAAGGTAGAGGCGGTCTCGGACGGAAGTGGTTGAGTCAGGAGGGCGGTCTTTACTTCTCTTTCTT
GTTGAATCCAAAAGAGTTTGAAAATTTGTTGCAACTTCCACTGGTCTTGGGACTCTCCGTGAGCGAGGCA
CTCGAAGAGATTACAGAGATACCATTTAGTCTGAAGTGGCCCAACGACGTTTATTTTCAGGAGAAAAAGG
TTTCAGGGGTCCTTTGTGAGCTCAGTAAGGACAAGCTGATAGTGGGAATCGGTATAAACGTGAATCAAAG
AGAGATCCCTGAAGAGATCAAGGATCGGGCCACAACACTTTATGAAATCACTGGAAAGGATTGGGACAGA
AAGGAGGTCTTGCTGAAGGTTCTCAAGCGAATTTCCGAAAATCTCAAGAAATTTAAGGAAAAATCCTTTA
AAGAGTTCAAAGGAAAAATTGAGTCAAAGATGTTGTACCTTGGAGAGGAGGTTAAACTCTTGGGAGAAGG
CAAGATTACCGGGAAACTTGTGGGCCTGAGTGAAAAGGGCGGTGCTTTGATACTTACAGAGGAAGGCATA
AAGGAGATACTGTCCGGCGAATTTAGCTTGCGACGGTCAGCTAGCGCTTACCCTTACGATGTACCGGATT
ACGCATAGGGATCCAATTCGCTTATCGATAATCAACCTCTGGATTACAAAATTTGTGAAAGATTGACTGG
TATTCTTAACTATGTTGCTCCTTTTACGCTATGTGGATACGCTGCTTTAATGCCTTTGTATCATGCTATT
GCTTCCCGTATGGCTTTCATTTTCTCCTCCTTGTATAAATCCTGGTTGCTGTCTCTTTATGAGGAGTTGT
GGCCCGTTGTCAGGCAACGTGGCGTGGTGTGCACTGTGTTTGCTGACGCAACCCCCACTGGTTGGGGCAT
TGCCACCACCTGTCAGCTCCTTTCCGGGACTTTCGCTTTCCCCCTCCCTATTGCCACGGCGGAACTCATC
GCCGCCTGCCTTGCCCGCTGCTGGACAGGGGCTCGGCTGTTGGGCACTGACAATTCCGTGGTGTTGTCGG
GGAAATCATCGTCCTTTCCTTGGCTGCTCGCCTATGTTGCCACCTGGATTCTGCGCGGGACGTCCTTCTG
CTACGTCCCTTCGGCCCTCAATCCAGCGGACCTTCCTTCCCGCGGCCTGCTGCCGGCTCTGCGGCCTCTT
CCGCGTCTTCGCCTTCGCCCTCAGACGAGTCGGATCTCCCTTTGGGCCGCCTCCCCGCATCGATACCGGA
ATTCTGCAGATATCTAGAGTCGACCCGGGCGGCCGCTTCGAGCAGACATGATAAGATACATTGATGAGTT
TGGACAAACCACAACTAGAATGCAGTGAAAAAAATGCTTTATTTGTGAAATTTGTGATGCTATTGCTTTA
TTTGTAACCATTATAAGCTGCAATAAACAAGTTAACAACAACAATTGCATTCATTTTATGTTTCAGGTTC
AGGGGGAGATGTGGGAGGTTTTTTAAAGCAAGTAAAACCTCTACAAATGTGGTAAAATCGATAAGGATCT
TCCTAGAGCATGGCTACGTAGATAAGTAGCATGGCGGGTTAATCATTAACTACAAGGAACCCCTAGTGAT
GGAGTTGGCCACTCCCTCTCTGCGCGCTCGCTCGCTCACTGAGGCCGGGCGACCAAAGGTCGCCCGACGC
CCGGGCTTTGCCCGGGCGGCCTCAGTGAGCGAGCGAGCGCGCAGCCTTAATTAACCTAATTCACTGGCCG
TCGTTTTACAACGTCGTGACTGGGAAAACCCTGGCGTTACCCAACTTAATCGCCTTGCAGCACATCCCCC
TTTCGCCAGCTGGCGTAATAGCGAAGAGGCCCGCACCGATCGCCCTTCCCAACAGTTGCGCAGCCTGAAT
GGCGAATGGG
[124 nt withheld, positions 5401-5524]
C
[91 nt withheld, positions 5526-5616]
A
[49 nt withheld, positions 5618-5666]
CCTTTGACGTTGGAGTCCACGTTCTTT
[37 nt withheld, positions 5694-5730]
ACCCTATCTCGGTCTATTCTTTTGATTTATAAGGGATTTTGCCGATTTCGGCCTATTGGTTAAAAAATGA
GCTGATTTAACAAAAATTTAACGCGAATTTTAACAAAATATTAACGCTTACAATTTAGGTGGCACTTTTC
GGGGAAATGTGCGCGGAACCCCTATTTGTTTATTTTTCTAAATACATTCAAATATGTATCCGCTCATGAG
ACAATAACCCTGATAAATGCTTCAATAATATTGAAAAAGGAAGAGTATGAGTATTCAACATTTCCGTGTC
GCCCTTATTCCCTTTTTTGCGGCATTTTGCCTTCCTGTTTTTGCTCACCCAGAAACGCTGGTGAAAGTAA
AAGATGCTGAAGATCAGTTGGGTGCACGAGTGGGTTACATCGAACTGGATCTCAACAGCGGTAAGATCCT
TGAGAGTTTTCGCCCCGAAGAACGTTTTCCAATGATGAGCACTTTTAAAGTTCTGCTATGTGGCGCGGTA
TTATCCCGTATTGACGCCGGGCAAGAGCAACTCGGTCGCCGCATACACTATTCTCAGAATGACTTGGTTG
AGTACTCACCAGTCACAGAAAAGCATCTTACGGATGGCATGACAGTAAGAGAATTATGCAGTGCTGCCAT
AACCATGAGTGATAACACTGCGGCCAACTTACTTCTGACAACGATCGGAGGACCGAAGGAGCTAACCGCT
TTTTTGCACAACATGGGGGATCATGTAACTCGCCTTGATCGTTGGGAACCGGAGCTGAATGAAGCCATAC
CAAACGACGAGCGTGACACCACGATGCCTGTAGCAATGGCAACAACGTTGCGCAAACTATTAACTGGCGA
ACTACTTACTCTAGCTTCCCGGCAACAATTAATAGACTGGATGGAGGCGGATAAAGTTGCAGGACCACTT
CTGCGCTCGGCCCTTCCGGCTGGCTGGTTTATTGCTGATAAATCTGGAGCCGGTGAGCGTGGGTCTCGCG
GTATCATTGCAGCACTGGGGCCAGATGGTAAGCCCTCCCGTATCGTAGTTATCTACACGACGGGGAGTCA
GGCAACTATGGATGAACGAAATAGACAGATCGCTGAGATAGGTGCCTCACTGATTAAGCATTGGTAACTG
TCAGACCAAGTTTACTCATATATACTTTAGATTGATTTAAAACTTCATTTTTAATTTAAAAGGATCTAGG
TGAAGATCCTTTTTGATAATCTCATGACCAAAATCCCTTAACGTGAGTTTTCGTTCCACTGAGCGTCAGA
CCCCGTAGAAAAGATCAAAGGATCTTCTTGAGATCCTTTTTTTCTGCGCGTAATCTGCTGCTTGCAAACA
AAAAAACCACCGCTACCAGCGGTGGTTTGTTTGCCGGATCAAGAGCTACCAACTCTTTTTCCGAAGGTAA
CTGGCTTCAGCAGAGCGCAGATACCAAATACTGTTCTTCTAGTGTAGCCGTAGTTAGGCCACCACTTCAA
GAACTCTGTAGCACCGCCTACATACCTCGCTCTGCTAATCCTGTTACCAGTGGCTGCTGCCAGTGGCGAT
AAGTCGTGTCTTACCGGGTTGGACTCAAGACGATAGTTACCGGATAAGGCGCAGCGGTCGGGCTGAACGG
GGGGTTCGTGCACACAGCCCAGCTTGGAGCGAACGACCTACACCGAACTGAGATACCTACAGCGTGAGCT
ATGAGAAAGCGCCACGCTTCCCGAAGGGAGAAAGGCGGACAGGTATCCGGTAAGCGGCAGGGTCGGAACA
GGAGAGCGCACGAGGGAGCTTCCAGGGGGAAACGCCTGGTATCTTTATAGTCCTGTCGGGTTTCGCCACC
TCTGACTTGAGCGTCGATTTTTGTGATGCTCGTCAGGGGGGCGGAGCCTATGGAAAAACGCCAGCAACGC
GGCCTTTTTACGGTTCCTGGCCTTTTGCTGGCCTTTTGCTCACATGTTCTTTCCTGCGTTATCCCCTGAT
TCTGTGGATAACCGTATTACCGCCTTTGAGTGAGCTGATACCGCTCGCCGCAGCCGAACGACCGAGCGCA
GCGAGTCAGTGAGCGAGGAAGCGGAAG
